Addgene plasmid #134773: pTF101.4
Purpose: (Empty Backbone) A binary plasmid containing nopaline synthase promoter to drive bialophos resistance gene (bar) for plant transformation.
Depositing lab: Kan Wang. Depositing organization: Iowa State University. Publication: Comparison of transformation frequency using the bar gene regulated by the CaMV 35S or NOS promoter in Agrobacterium-mediated soybean (Glycine max L.) transformation. Testroet A, Lee K, Luth D, Wang K. In Vitro Cell.Dev.Biol.-Plant (2017) 53: 188. 10.1007/s11627-017-9810-0 PubMed 16249869.
Backbone
  Vector backbone: pPZP200
  Backbone size (bp): 6742
  Vector type: Plant Expression
  Selectable markers: Basta
Growth in bacteria
  Bacterial resistance: Spectinomycin, 50 μg/mL
  Growth temperature: 37°C
  Growth strain: DH5alpha
  Copy number: Low Copy
Gene/Insert
  Gene/Insert name: None
Terms and licenses: Academic/Nonprofit Terms; Industry Terms: Not Available to Industry
Depositor comments: Contains the 564bp bialaphos resistance (bar) gene from Streptomyces hygroscopicus
How to cite: pTF101.4 was a gift from Kan Wang (Addgene plasmid # 134773 ; http://n2t.net/addgene:134773 ; RRID:Addgene_134773)
