[The description below was written by a language model from this plasmid's Addgene catalogue record and pLannotate feature annotations shown in this document.]
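Description:
pTF101.4 is an empty binary vector for Agrobacterium-mediated plant transformation, built on the pPZP200 backbone. Both the depositor sequence and the repository's sequencing result are about 8.9 kb and give essentially the same feature map. Outside the T-DNA, the plasmid carries two replication systems. A ColE1/pBR322-type origin with the bom mobilisation region supports maintenance in E. coli. The pVS1 oriV, with its RepA replication protein and StaA stability protein, allows stable replication in Agrobacterium. Bacterial selection relies on the aadA aminoglycoside adenylyltransferase gene, which confers spectinomycin (and streptomycin) resistance. Small neighbouring gentamicin-resistance and integron-derived fragments appear to be non-functional remnants. The catalogue lists the plasmid as low copy.

The T-DNA is bounded by nopaline C58-type left and right border repeats, which define the segment transferred into the plant genome. Inside, the nopaline synthase (NOS) promoter drives the bar gene from Streptomyces hygroscopicus. This gene encodes phosphinothricin acetyltransferase, which detoxifies bialaphos/glufosinate and allows Basta selection of transformed tissue. The feature tables do not annotate a terminator downstream of bar. The marker cassette sits toward the left border. A pUC18/19-type multiple cloning site lies near the right border, flanked by lac promoter/operator elements and a lacZα fragment, and is where a gene of interest would be inserted. A short Tn5 transposase-like fragment between the NOS promoter and the cloning site is probably a cloning remnant.

The associated study compared soybean transformation frequency when bar was driven by the NOS promoter versus the CaMV 35S promoter. This construct is the NOS-driven version and can serve as a general backbone for herbicide-selected plant transformation.
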