Features (pLannotate 1.2.2; 21 found; start..end, strand, type, name):
    256..657     +  CDS            Y4CG_SINFN (fragment): Protein inferred from homology: Swiss-Prot protein existence level 3. From Sinorhizobium fredii (strain NBRC 101917 / NGR234).
   1217..1846    +  CDS            pVS1 StaA: stability protein from the Pseudomonas plasmid pVS1 (Heeb et al., 2000)
   2275..3348    +  CDS            pVS1 RepA: replication protein from the Pseudomonas plasmid pVS1 (Heeb et al., 2000)
   3414..3608    +  rep_origin     pVS1 oriV: origin of replication for the Pseudomonas plasmid pVS1 (Heeb et al., 2000)
   3811..3850    +  CDS            rop (fragment): Rop protein, which maintains plasmids at low copy number; rop
   3952..4092    +  misc_feature   bom: basis of mobility region from pBR322
   4278..4866    -  rep_origin     ori: high-copy-number ColE1/pMB1/pBR322/pUC origin of replication
   5112..5899    -  CDS            SmR (fragment): aminoglycoside adenylyltransferase (Murphy, 1985); aadA; confers resistance to spectinomycin and streptomycin
   5910..5966    -  CDS            GmR (fragment): gentamycin acetyltransferase; aacC1; confers resistance to gentamycin
   6052..6189    +  CDS            int (fragment): INT2_ECOLX - Protein inferred from homology: Swiss-Prot protein existence level 3. Putative integrase believed to be involved in the insertion of antibiotic resistance genes into plasmids and transposons. From Escherichia coli.
   6427..6451    +  misc_feature   LB T-DNA repeat: left border repeat from nopaline C58 T-DNA
   6529..6683    -  CDS            lacZα (fragment): LacZα fragment of β-galactosidase; lacZ fragment
   7253..7801    -  CDS            bar: PAT_STRHY - Experimental evidence at protein level: Swiss-Prot protein existence level 1. Inactivates phosphinothricin (PPT) by transfer of an acetyl group from acetyl CoA. Can also acetylate demethylphosphinothricin but not PTT or glutamate. This enzyme is an effector of phosphinothricin tripeptide (PTT or bialaphos) resistance. From Streptomyces hygroscopicus. Introduced by genetic manipulation and expressed in glufosinate-tolerant maize by Dekalb Genetics.
   7863..8042    -  promoter       NOS promoter: nopaline synthase promoter
   8122..8445    -  CDS            tnpA (fragment): TN5P_ECOLX - Also known as tnp. Experimental evidence at protein level: Swiss-Prot protein existence level 1. Mediates transposition of transposon Tn5 by a 'cut and paste' mechanism. First, the monomeric transposase binds the 19 bp inverted DNA repeats flanking the transposon. Then, dimerization of the DNA- bound transposase creates a synaptic DNA complex. After nicking of the first DNA strand, excision of the transposon proceeds through a series of intermediates. The transposase then mediates the insertion of the transposon at a new site by strand transfer. The activity of the wild- type tran
   8441..8497    -  misc_feature   MCS: pUC18/19 multiple cloning site
   8530..8546    -  protein_bind   lac operator: The lac repressor binds to the lac operator to inhibit transcription in E. coli. This inhibition can be relieved by adding lactose or isopropyl-β-D-thiogalactopyranoside (IPTG). lac repressor encoded by lacI
   8554..8584    -  promoter       lac promoter: promoter for the E. coli lac operon
   8599..8620    -  protein_bind   CAP binding site: CAP binding activates transcription in the presence of cAMP. E. coli catabolite activator protein
   8633..8721    -  CDS            lacI (fragment): lac repressor; lacI; The lac repressor binds to the lac operator to inhibit transcription in E. coli. This inhibition can be relieved by adding lactose or isopropyl-β-D-thiogalactopyranoside (IPTG).
   8778..8802    +  misc_feature   RB T-DNA repeat: right border repeat from nopaline C58 T-DNA
>Addgene plasmid #134773 | pTF101.4 | depositor full sequence | sequence record 259066 | pTF101.4 sequence 8916 bps
AGTACTTTAAAGTACTTTAAAGTACTTTAAAGTACTTTGATCCAACCCCTCCGCTGCTATAGTGCAGTCG
GCTTCTGACGTTCAGTGCAGCCGTCTTCTGAAAACGACATGTCGCACAAGTCCTAAGTTACGCGACAGGC
TGCCGCCCTGCCCTTTTCCTGGCGTTTTCTTGTCGCGTGTTTTAGTCGCATAAAGTAGAATACTTGCGAC
TAGAACCGGAGACATTACGCCATGAACAAGAGCGCCGCCGCTGGCCTGCTGGGCTATGCCCGCGTCAGCA
CCGACGACCAGGACTTGACCAACCAACGGGCCGAACTGCACGCGGCCGGCTGCACCAAGCTGTTTTCCGA
GAAGATCACCGGCACCAGGCGCGACCGCCCGGAGCTGGCCAGGATGCTTGACCACCTACGCCCTGGCGAC
GTTGTGACAGTGACCAGGCTAGACCGCCTGGCCCGCAGCACCCGCGACCTACTGGACATTGCCGAGCGCA
TCCAGGAGGCCGGCGCGGGCCTGCGTAGCCTGGCAGAGCCGTGGGCCGACACCACCACGCCGGCCGGCCG
CATGGTGTTGACCGTGTTCGCCGGCATTGCCGAGTTCGAGCGTTCCCTAATCATCGACCGCACCCGGAGC
GGGCGCGAGGCCGCCAAGGCCCGAGGCGTGAAGTTTGGCCCCCGCCCTACCCTCACCCCGGCACAGATCG
CGCACGCCCGCGAGCTGATCGACCAGGAAGGCCGCACCGTGAAAGAGGCGGCTGCACTGCTTGGCGTGCA
TCGCTCGACCCTGTACCGCGCACTTGAGCGCAGCGAGGAAGTGACGCCCACCGAGGCCAGGCGGCGCGGT
GCCTTCCGTGAGGACGCATTGACCGAGGCCGACGCCCTGGCGGCCGCCGAGAATGAACGCCAAGAGGAAC
AAGCATGAAACCGCACCAGGACGGCCAGGACGAACCGTTTTTCATTACCGAAGAGATCGAGGCGGAGATG
ATCGCGGCCGGGTACGTGTTCGAGCCGCCCGCGCACGTCTCAACCGTGCGGCTGCATGAAATCCTGGCCG
GTTTGTCTGATGCCAAGCTGGCGGCCTGGCCGGCCAGCTTGGCCGCTGAAGAAACCGAGCGCCGCCGTCT
AAAAAGGTGATGTGTATTTGAGTAAAACAGCTTGCGTCATGCGGTCGCTGCGTATATGATGCGATGAGTA
AATAAACAAATACGCAAGGGGAACGCATGAAGGTTATCGCTGTACTTAACCAGAAAGGCGGGTCAGGCAA
GACGACCATCGCAACCCATCTAGCCCGCGCCCTGCAACTCGCCGGGGCCGATGTTCTGTTAGTCGATTCC
GATCCCCAGGGCAGTGCCCGCGATTGGGCGGCCGTGCGGGAAGATCAACCGCTAACCGTTGTCGGCATCG
ACCGCCCGACGATTGACCGCGACGTGAAGGCCATCGGCCGGCGCGACTTCGTAGTGATCGACGGAGCGCC
CCAGGCGGCGGACTTGGCTGTGTCCGCGATCAAGGCAGCCGACTTCGTGCTGATTCCGGTGCAGCCAAGC
CCTTACGACATATGGGCCACCGCCGACCTGGTGGAGCTGGTTAAGCAGCGCATTGAGGTCACGGATGGAA
GGCTACAAGCGGCCTTTGTCGTGTCGCGGGCGATCAAAGGCACGCGCATCGGCGGTGAGGTTGCCGAGGC
GCTGGCCGGGTACGAGCTGCCCATTCTTGAGTCCCGTATCACGCAGCGCGTGAGCTACCCAGGCACTGCC
GCCGCCGGCACAACCGTTCTTGAATCAGAACCCGAGGGCGACGCTGCCCGCGAGGTCCAGGCGCTGGCCG
CTGAAATTAAATCAAAACTCATTTGAGTTAATGAGGTAAAGAGAAAATGAGCAAAAGCACAAACACGCTA
AGTGCCGGCCGTCCGAGCGCACGCAGCAGCAAGGCTGCAACGTTGGCCAGCCTGGCAGACACGCCAGCCA
TGAAGCGGGTCAACTTTCAGTTGCCGGCGGAGGATCACACCAAGCTGAAGATGTACGCGGTACGCCAAGG
CAAGACCATTACCGAGCTGCTATCTGAATACATCGCGCAGCTACCAGAGTAAATGAGCAAATGAATAAAT
GAGTAGATGAATTTTAGCGGCTAAAGGAGGCGGCATGGAAAATCAAGAACAACCAGGCACCGACGCCGTG
GAATGCCCCATGTGTGGAGGAACGGGCGGTTGGCCAGGCGTAAGCGGCTGGGTTGTCTGCCGGCCCTGCA
ATGGCACTGGAACCCCCAAGCCCGAGGAATCGGCGTGAGCGGTCGCAAACCATCCGGCCCGGTACAAATC
GGCGCGGCGCTGGGTGATGACCTGGTGGAGAAGTTGAAGGCCGCGCAGGCCGCCCAGCGGCAACGCATCG
AGGCAGAAGCACGCCCCGGTGAATCGTGGCAAGCGGCCGCTGATCGAATCCGCAAAGAATCCCGGCAACC
GCCGGCAGCCGGTGCGCCGTCGATTAGGAAGCCGCCCAAGGGCGACGAGCAACCAGATTTTTTCGTTCCG
ATGCTCTATGACGTGGGCACCCGCGATAGTCGCAGCATCATGGACGTGGCCGTTTTCCGTCTGTCGAAGC
GTGACCGACGAGCTGGCGAGGTGATCCGCTACGAGCTTCCAGACGGGCACGTAGAGGTTTCCGCAGGGCC
GGCCGGCATGGCCAGTGTGTGGGATTACGACCTGGTACTGATGGCGGTTTCCCATCTAACCGAATCCATG
AACCGATACCGGGAAGGGAAGGGAGACAAGCCCGGCCGCGTGTTCCGTCCACACGTTGCGGACGTACTCA
AGTTCTGCCGGCGAGCCGATGGCGGAAAGCAGAAAGACGACCTGGTAGAAACCTGCATTCGGTTAAACAC
CACGCACGTTGCCATGCAGCGTACGAAGAAGGCCAAGAACGGCCGCCTGGTGACGGTATCCGAGGGTGAA
GCCTTGATTAGCCGCTACAAGATCGTAAAGAGCGAAACCGGGCGGCCGGAGTACATCGAGATCGAGCTAG
CTGATTGGATGTACCGCGAGATCACAGAAGGCAAGAACCCGGACGTGCTGACGGTTCACCCCGATTACTT
TTTGATCGATCCCGGCATCGGCCGTTTTCTCTACCGCCTGGCACGCCGCGCCGCAGGCAAGGCAGAAGCC
AGATGGTTGTTCAAGACGATCTACGAACGCAGTGGCAGCGCCGGAGAGTTCAAGAAGTTCTGTTTCACCG
TGCGCAAGCTGATCGGGTCAAATGACCTGCCGGAGTACGATTTGAAGGAGGAGGCGGGGCAGGCTGGCCC
GATCCTAGTCATGCGCTACCGCAACCTGATCGAGGGCGAAGCATCCGCCGGTTCCTAATGTACGGAGCAG
ATGCTAGGGCAAATTGCCCTAGCAGGGGAAAAAGGTCGAAAAGGTCTCTTTCCTGTGGATAGCACGTACA
TTGGGAACCCAAAGCCGTACATTGGGAACCGGAACCCGTACATTGGGAACCCAAAGCCGTACATTGGGAA
CCGGTCACACATGTAAGTGACTGATATAAAAGAGAAAAAAGGCGATTTTTCCGCCTAAAACTCTTTAAAA
CTTATTAAAACTCTTAAAACCCGCCTGGCCTGTGCATAACTGTCTGGCCAGCGCACAGCCGAAGAGCTGC
AAAAAGCGCCTACCCTTCGGTCGCTGCGCTCCCTACGCCCCGCCGCTTCGCGTCGGCCTATCGCGGCCGC
TGGCCGCTCAAAAATGGCTGGCCTACGGCCAGGCAATCTACCAGGGCGCGGACAAGCCGCGCCGTCGCCA
CTCGACCGCCGGCGCCCACATCAAGGCACCCTGCCTCGCGCGTTTCGGTGATGACGGTGAAAACCTCTGA
CACATGCAGCTCCCGGAGACGGTCACAGCTTGTCTGTAAGCGGATGCCGGGAGCAGACAAGCCCGTCAGG
GCGCGTCAGCGGGTGTTGGCGGGTGTCGGGGCGCAGCCATGACCCAGTCACGTAGCGATAGCGGAGTGTA
TACTGGCTTAACTATGCGGCATCAGAGCAGATTGTACTGAGAGTGCACCATATGCGGTGTGAAATACCGC
ACAGATGCGTAAGGAGAAAATACCGCATCAGGCGCTCTTCCGCTTCCTCGCTCACTGACTCGCTGCGCTC
GGTCGTTCGGCTGCGGCGAGCGGTATCAGCTCACTCAAAGGCGGTAATACGGTTATCCACAGAATCAGGG
GATAACGCAGGAAAGAACATGTGAGCAAAAGGCCAGCAAAAGGCCAGGAACCGTAAAAAGGCCGCGTTGC
TGGCGTTTTTCCATAGGCTCCGCCCCCCTGACGAGCATCACAAAAATCGACGCTCAAGTCAGAGGTGGCG
AAACCCGACAGGACTATAAAGATACCAGGCGTTTCCCCCTGGAAGCTCCCTCGTGCGCTCTCCTGTTCCG
ACCCTGCCGCTTACCGGATACCTGTCCGCCTTTCTCCCTTCGGGAAGCGTGGCGCTTTCTCATAGCTCAC
GCTGTAGGTATCTCAGTTCGGTGTAGGTCGTTCGCTCCAAGCTGGGCTGTGTGCACGAACCCCCCGTTCA
GCCCGACCGCTGCGCCTTATCCGGTAACTATCGTCTTGAGTCCAACCCGGTAAGACACGACTTATCGCCA
CTGGCAGCAGCCACTGGTAACAGGATTAGCAGAGCGAGGTATGTAGGCGGTGCTACAGAGTTCTTGAAGT
GGTGGCCTAACTACGGCTACACTAGAAGGACAGTATTTGGTATCTGCGCTCTGCTGAAGCCAGTTACCTT
CGGAAAAAGAGTTGGTAGCTCTTGATCCGGCAAACAAACCACCGCTGGTAGCGGTGGTTTTTTTGTTTGC
AAGCAGCAGATTACGCGCAGAAAAAAAGGATCTCAAGAAGATCCTTTGATCTTTTCTACGGGGTCTGACG
CTCAGTGGAACGAAAACTCACGTTAAGGGATTTTGGTCATGCATGATATATCTCCCAATTTGTGTAGGGC
TTATTATGCACGCTTAAAAATAATAAAAGCAGACTTGACCTGATAGTTTGGCTGTGAGCAATTATGTGCT
TAGTGCATCTAACGCTTGAGTTAAGCCGCGCCGCGAAGCGGCGTCGGCTTGAACGAATTTCTAGCTAGAC
ATTATTTGCCGACTACCTTGGTGATCTCGCCTTTCACGTAGTGGACAAATTCTTCCAACTGATCTGCGCG
CGAGGCCAAGCGATCTTCTTCTTGTCCAAGATAAGCCTGTCTAGCTTCAAGTATGACGGGCTGATACTGG
GCCGGCAGGCGCTCCATTGCCCAGTCGGCAGCGACATCCTTCGGCGCGATTTTGCCGGTTACTGCGCTGT
ACCAAATGCGGGACAACGTAAGCACTACATTTCGCTCATCGCCAGCCCAGTCGGGCGGCGAGTTCCATAG
CGTTAAGGTTTCATTTAGCGCCTCAAATAGATCCTGTTCAGGAACCGGATCAAAGAGTTCCTCCGCCGCT
GGACCTACCAAGGCAACGCTATGTTCTCTTGCTTTTGTCAGCAAGATAGCCAGATCAATGTCGATCGTGG
CTGGCTCGAAGATACCTGCAAGAATGTCATTGCGCTGCCATTCTCCAAATTGCAGTTCGCGCTTAGCTGG
ATAACGCCACGGAATGATGTCGTCGTGCACAACAATGGTGACTTCTACAGCGCGGAGAATCTCGCTCTCT
CCAGGGGAAGCCGAAGTTTCCAAAAGGTCGTTGATCAAAGCTCGCCGCGTTGTTTCATCAAGCCTTACGG
TCACCGTAACCAGCAAATCAATATCACTGTGTGGCTTCAGGCCGCCATCCACTGCGGAGCCGTACAAATG
TACGGCCAGCAACGTCGGTTCGAGATGGCGCTCGATGACGCCAACTACCTCTGATAGTTGAGTCGATACT
TCGGCGATCACCGCTTCCCCCATGATGTTTAACTTTGTTTTAGGGCGACTGCCCTGCTGCGTAACATCGT
TGCTGCTCCATAACATCAAACATCGACCCACGGCGTAACGCGCTTGCTGCTTGGATGCCCGAGGCATAGA
CTGTACCCCAAAAAAACAGTCATAACAAGCCATGAAAACCGCCACTGCGCCGTTACCACCGCTGCGTTCG
GTCAAGGTTCTGGACCAGTTGCGTGACGGCAGTTACGCTACTTGCATTACAGCTTACGAACCGAACGAGG
CTTATGTCCACTGGGTTCGTGCCCGAATTGATCACAGGCAGCAACGCTCTGTCATCGTTACAATCAACAT
GCTACCCTCCGCGAGATCATCCGTGTTTCAAACCCGGCAGCTTAGTTGCCGTTCTTCCGAATAGCATCGG
TAACATGAGCAAAGTCTGCCGCCTTACAACGGCTCTCCCGCTGACGCCGTCCCGGACTGATGGGCTGCCT
GTATCGAGTGGTGATTTTGTGCCGAGCTGCCGGTCGGGGAGCTGTTGGCTGGCTGGTGGCAGGATATATT
GTGGTGTAAACAAATTGACGCTTAGACAACTTAATAACACATTGCGGACGTTTTTAATGTACTGAATTAA
CGCCGAATTGCTCTAGCATTCGCCATTCAGGCTGCGCAACTGTTGGGAAGGGCGATCGGTGCGGGCCTCT
TCGCTATTACGCCAGCTGGCGAAAGGGGGATGTGCTGCAAGGCGATTAAGTTGGGTAACGCCAGGGTTTT
CCCAGTCACGACGTTGTAAAACGACGGCCAGTGCCAAGCTAATTCGCTTCAAGACGTGCTCAAATCACTA
TTTCCACACCCCTATATTTCTATTGCACTCCCTTTTAACTGTTTTTTATTACAAAAATGCCCTGGAAAAT
GCACTCCCTTTTTGTGTTTGTTTTTTTGTGAAACGATGTTGTCAGGTAATTTATTTGTCAGTCTACTATG
GTGGCCCATTATATTAATAGCAACTGTCGGTCCAATAGACGACGTCGATTTTCTGCATTTGTTTAACCAC
GTGGATTTTATGACATTTTATATTAGTTAATTTGTAAAACCTACCCAATTAAAGACCTCATATGTTCTAA
AGACTAATACTTAATGATAACAATTTTCTTTTAGTGAAGAAAGGGATAATTAGTAAATATGGAACAAGGG
CAGAAGATTTATTAAAGCCGCGGTAAGAGACAACAAGTAGGTACGTGGAGTGTCTTAGGTGACTTACCCA
CATAACATAAAGTGACATTAACAAACATAGCTAATGCTCCTATTTGAATAGTGCATATCAGCATACCTTA
TTACATATAGATAGGAGCAAACTCTAGCTAGATTGTTGAGCAGATCTCGGTGACGGGCAGGACCGGACGG
GGCGGTACCGGCAGGCTGAAGTCCAGCTGCCAGAAACCCACGTCATGCCAGTTCCCGTGCTTGAAGCCGG
CCGCCCGCAGCATGCCGCGGGGGGCATATCCGAGCGCCTCGTGCATGCGCACGCTCGGGTCGTTGGGCAG
CCCGATGACAGCGACCACGCTCTTGAAGCCCTGTGCCTCCAGGGACTTCAGCAGGTGGGTGTAGAGCGTG
GAGCCCAGTCCCGTCCGCTGGTGGCGGGGGGAGACGTACACGGTCGACTCGGCCGTCCAGTCGTAGGCGT
TGCGTGCCTTCCAGGGGCCCGCGTAGGCGATGCCGGCGACCTCGCCGTCCACCTCGGCGACGAGCCAGGG
ATAGCGCTCCCGCAGACGGACGAGGTCGTCCGTCCACTCCTGCGGTTCCTGCGGCTCGGTACGGAAGTTG
ACCGTGCTTGTCTCGATGTAGTGGTTGACGATGGTGCAGACCGCCGGCATGTCCGCCTCGGTGGCACGGC
GGATGTCGGCCGGGCGTCGTTCTGGGCTCATGGTAGATCCCCAATTCTCGAGCCTAGAGTCGAGATCTGG
ATTGAGAGTGAATATGAGACTCTAATTGGATACCGAGGGGAATTTATGGAACGTCAGTGGAGCATTTTTG
ACAAGAAATATTTGCTAGCTGATAGTGACCTTAGGCGACTTTTGAACGCGCAATAATGGTTTCTGACGTA
TGTGCTTAGCTCATTAAACTCCAGAAACCCGCGGCTGAGTGGCTCCTTCAACGTTGCGGTTCTGTCAGTT
CCAAACGTAAAACGGCTTGTCCCGCGTCATCGGCGGGGGTCATAACGTGACTCCCTTAATTCTCCGCTCA
TGATCTTGATCCCCTGCGCCATCAGATCCTTGGCGGCAAGAAAGCCATCCAGTTTACTTTGCAGGGCTTC
CCAACCTTACCAGAGGGCGCCCCAGCTGGCAATTCCGGTTCGCTTGCTGTCCATAAAACCGCCCAGTCTA
GCTATCGCCATGTAAGCCCACTGCAAGCTACCTGCTTTCTCTTTGCGCTTGCGTTTTCCCTTGTCCAGAT
AGCCCAGTAGCTGACATTCATCCGGGGTCAGCACCGTTTCTGCGGACTGGCTTTCTACGTGTTCCGCTTC
CTTTAGCAGCCCTTGCGCCCTGAGTGCTTGCGGCAGCGTGAAGCTTGCATGCCTGCAGGTCGACTCTAGA
GGATCCCCGGGTACCGAGCTCGAATTCGTAATCATGTCATAGCTGTTTCCTGTGTGAAATTGTTATCCGC
TCACAATTCCACACAACATACGAGCCGGAAGCATAAAGTGTAAAGCCTGGGGTGCCTAATGAGTGAGCTA
ACTCACATTAATTGCGTTGCGCTCACTGCCCGCTTTCCAGTCGGGAAACCTGTCGTGCCAGCTGCATTAA
TGAATCGGCCAACGCGCGGGGAGAGGCGGTTTGCGTATTGGAGCTTGAGCTTGGATCAGATTGTCGTTTC
CCGCCTTCAGTTTAAACTATCAGTGTTTGACAGGATATATTGGCGGGTAAACCTAAGAGAAAAGAGCGTT
TATTAGAATAATCGGATATTTAAAAGGGCGTGAAAAGGTTTATCCGTTCGTCCATTTGTATGTGCATGCC
AACCACAGGGTTCCCCTCGGGATCAA
