Features (pLannotate 1.2.2; 21 found; start..end, strand, type, name):
    376..777     +  CDS            Y4CG_SINFN (fragment): Protein inferred from homology: Swiss-Prot protein existence level 3. From Sinorhizobium fredii (strain NBRC 101917 / NGR234).
   1337..1966    +  CDS            pVS1 StaA: stability protein from the Pseudomonas plasmid pVS1 (Heeb et al., 2000)
   2395..3468    +  CDS            pVS1 RepA: replication protein from the Pseudomonas plasmid pVS1 (Heeb et al., 2000)
   3534..3728    +  rep_origin     pVS1 oriV: origin of replication for the Pseudomonas plasmid pVS1 (Heeb et al., 2000)
   3931..3970    +  CDS            rop (fragment): Rop protein, which maintains plasmids at low copy number; rop
   4072..4212    +  misc_feature   bom: basis of mobility region from pBR322
   4398..4986    -  rep_origin     ori: high-copy-number ColE1/pMB1/pBR322/pUC origin of replication
   5232..6019    -  CDS            SmR (fragment): aminoglycoside adenylyltransferase (Murphy, 1985); aadA; confers resistance to spectinomycin and streptomycin
   6030..6086    -  CDS            GmR (fragment): gentamycin acetyltransferase; aacC1; confers resistance to gentamycin
   6262..6285    -  promoter       Pc promoter (fragment): intI1 (promoter lies within the coding sequence); class 1 integron promoter
   6544..6568    +  misc_feature   LB T-DNA repeat: left border repeat from nopaline C58 T-DNA
   6646..6800    -  CDS            lacZα (fragment): LacZα fragment of β-galactosidase; lacZ fragment
   7369..7917    -  CDS            bar: PAT_STRHY - Experimental evidence at protein level: Swiss-Prot protein existence level 1. Inactivates phosphinothricin (PPT) by transfer of an acetyl group from acetyl CoA. Can also acetylate demethylphosphinothricin but not PTT or glutamate. This enzyme is an effector of phosphinothricin tripeptide (PTT or bialaphos) resistance. From Streptomyces hygroscopicus. Introduced by genetic manipulation and expressed in glufosinate-tolerant maize by Dekalb Genetics.
   7979..8158    -  promoter       NOS promoter: nopaline synthase promoter
   8238..8561    -  CDS            tnpA (fragment): TN5P_ECOLX - Also known as tnp. Experimental evidence at protein level: Swiss-Prot protein existence level 1. Mediates transposition of transposon Tn5 by a 'cut and paste' mechanism. First, the monomeric transposase binds the 19 bp inverted DNA repeats flanking the transposon. Then, dimerization of the DNA- bound transposase creates a synaptic DNA complex. After nicking of the first DNA strand, excision of the transposon proceeds through a series of intermediates. The transposase then mediates the insertion of the transposon at a new site by strand transfer. The activity of the wild- type tran
   8557..8613    -  misc_feature   MCS: pUC18/19 multiple cloning site
   8646..8662    -  protein_bind   lac operator: The lac repressor binds to the lac operator to inhibit transcription in E. coli. This inhibition can be relieved by adding lactose or isopropyl-β-D-thiogalactopyranoside (IPTG). lac repressor encoded by lacI
   8670..8700    -  promoter       lac promoter: promoter for the E. coli lac operon
   8715..8736    -  protein_bind   CAP binding site: CAP binding activates transcription in the presence of cAMP. E. coli catabolite activator protein
   8749..8837    -  CDS            lacI (fragment): lac repressor; lacI; The lac repressor binds to the lac operator to inhibit transcription in E. coli. This inhibition can be relieved by adding lactose or isopropyl-β-D-thiogalactopyranoside (IPTG).
   8894..6       +  misc_feature   RB T-DNA repeat (across the origin): right border repeat from nopaline C58 T-DNA
>Addgene plasmid #134773 | pTF101.4 | addgene full sequence | sequence record 263755 | Addgene NGS Result
GTAAACCTAAGAGAAAAGAGCGTTTATTAGAATAATCGGATATTTAAAAGGGCGTGAAAAGGTTTATCCG
TTCGTCCATTTGTATGTGCATGCCAACCACAGGGTTCCCCTCGGGATCAAAGTACTTTAAAGTACTTTAA
AGTACTTTAAAGTACTTTGATCCAACCCCTCCGCTGCTATAGTGCAGTCGGCTTCTGACGTTCAGTGCAG
CCGTCTTCTGAAAACGACATGTCGCACAAGTCCTAAGTTACGCGACAGGCTGCCGCCCTGCCCTTTTCCT
GGCGTTTTCTTGTCGCGTGTTTTAGTCGCATAAAGTAGAATACTTGCGACTAGAACCGGAGACATTACGC
CATGAACAAGAGCGCCGCCGCTGGCCTGCTGGGCTATGCCCGCGTCAGCACCGACGACCAGGACTTGACC
AACCAACGGGCCGAACTGCACGCGGCCGGCTGCACCAAGCTGTTTTCCGAGAAGATCACCGGCACCAGGC
GCGACCGCCCGGAGCTGGCCAGGATGCTTGACCACCTACGCCCTGGCGACGTTGTGACAGTGACCAGGCT
AGACCGCCTGGCCCGCAGCACCCGCGACCTACTGGACATTGCCGAGCGCATCCAGGAGGCCGGCGCGGGC
CTGCGTAGCCTGGCAGAGCCGTGGGCCGACACCACCACGCCGGCCGGCCGCATGGTGTTGACCGTGTTCG
CCGGCATTGCCGAGTTCGAGCGTTCCCTAATCATCGACCGCACCCGGAGCGGGCGCGAGGCCGCCAAGGC
CCGAGGCGTGAAGTTTGGCCCCCGCCCTACCCTCACCCCGGCACAGATCGCGCACGCCCGCGAGCTGATC
GACCAGGAAGGCCGCACCGTGAAAGAGGCGGCTGCACTGCTTGGCGTGCATCGCTCGACCCTGTACCGCG
CACTTGAGCGCAGCGAGGAAGTGACGCCCACCGAGGCCAGGCGGCGCGGTGCCTTCCGTGAGGACGCATT
GACCGAGGCCGACGCCCTGGCGGCCGCCGAGAATGAACGCCAAGAGGAACAAGCATGAAACCGCACCAGG
ACGGCCAGGACGAACCGTTTTTCATTACCGAAGAGATCGAGGCGGAGATGATCGCGGCCGGGTACGTGTT
CGAGCCGCCCGCGCACGTCTCAACCGTGCGGCTGCATGAAATCCTGGCCGGTTTGTCTGATGCCAAGCTG
GCGGCCTGGCCGGCCAGCTTGGCCGCTGAAGAAACCGAGCGCCGCCGTCTAAAAAGGTGATGTGTATTTG
AGTAAAACAGCTTGCGTCATGCGGTCGCTGCGTATATGATGCGATGAGTAAATAAACAAATACGCAAGGG
GAACGCATGAAGGTTATCGCTGTACTTAACCAGAAAGGCGGGTCAGGCAAGACGACCATCGCAACCCATC
TAGCCCGCGCCCTGCAACTCGCCGGGGCCGATGTTCTGTTAGTCGATTCCGATCCCCAGGGCAGTGCCCG
CGATTGGGCGGCCGTGCGGGAAGATCAACCGCTAACCGTTGTCGGCATCGACCGCCCGACGATTGACCGC
GACGTGAAGGCCATCGGCCGGCGCGACTTCGTAGTGATCGACGGAGCGCCCCAGGCGGCGGACTTGGCTG
TGTCCGCGATCAAGGCAGCCGACTTCGTGCTGATTCCGGTGCAGCCAAGCCCTTACGACATATGGGCCAC
CGCCGACCTGGTGGAGCTGGTTAAGCAGCGCATTGAGGTCACGGATGGAAGGCTACAAGCGGCCTTTGTC
GTGTCGCGGGCGATCAAAGGCACGCGCATCGGCGGTGAGGTTGCCGAGGCGCTGGCCGGGTACGAGCTGC
CCATTCTTGAGTCCCGTATCACGCAGCGCGTGAGCTACCCAGGCACTGCCGCCGCCGGCACAACCGTTCT
TGAATCAGAACCCGAGGGCGACGCTGCCCGCGAGGTCCAGGCGCTGGCCGCTGAAATTAAATCAAAACTC
ATTTGAGTTAATGAGGTAAAGAGAAAATGAGCAAAAGCACAAACACGCTAAGTGCCGGCCGTCCGAGCGC
ACGCAGCAGCAAGGCTGCAACGTTGGCCAGCCTGGCAGACACGCCAGCCATGAAGCGGGTCAACTTTCAG
TTGCCGGCGGAGGATCACACCAAGCTGAAGATGTACGCGGTACGCCAAGGCAAGACCATTACCGAGCTGC
TATCTGAATACATCGCGCAGCTACCAGAGTAAATGAGCAAATGAATAAATGAGTAGATGAATTTTAGCGG
CTAAAGGAGGCGGCATGGAAAATCAAGAACAACCAGGCACCGACGCCGTGGAATGCCCCATGTGTGGAGG
AACGGGCGGTTGGCCAGGCGTAAGCGGCTGGGTTGTCTGCCGGCCCTGCAATGGCACTGGAACCCCCAAG
CCCGAGGAATCGGCGTGAGCGGTCGCAAACCATCCGGCCCGGTACAAATCGGCGCGGCGCTGGGTGATGA
CCTGGTGGAGAAGTTGAAGGCCGCGCAGGCCGCCCAGCGGCAACGCATCGAGGCAGAAGCACGCCCCGGT
GAATCGTGGCAAGCGGCCGCTGATCGAATCCGCAAAGAATCCCGGCAACCGCCGGCAGCCGGTGCGCCGT
CGATTAGGAAGCCGCCCAAGGGCGACGAGCAACCAGATTTTTTCGTTCCGATGCTCTATGACGTGGGCAC
CCGCGATAGTCGCAGCATCATGGACGTGGCCGTTTTCCGTCTGTCGAAGCGTGACCGACGAGCTGGCGAG
GTGATCCGCTACGAGCTTCCAGACGGGCACGTAGAGGTTTCCGCAGGGCCGGCCGGCATGGCCAGTGTGT
GGGATTACGACCTGGTACTGATGGCGGTTTCCCATCTAACCGAATCCATGAACCGATACCGGGAAGGGAA
GGGAGACAAGCCCGGCCGCGTGTTCCGTCCACACGTTGCGGACGTACTCAAGTTCTGCCGGCGAGCCGAT
GGCGGAAAGCAGAAAGACGACCTGGTAGAAACCTGCATTCGGTTAAACACCACGCACGTTGCCATGCAGC
GTACGAAGAAGGCCAAGAACGGCCGCCTGGTGACGGTATCCGAGGGTGAAGCCTTGATTAGCCGCTACAA
GATCGTAAAGAGCGAAACCGGGCGGCCGGAGTACATCGAGATCGAGCTAGCTGATTGGATGTACCGCGAG
ATCACAGAAGGCAAGAACCCGGACGTGCTGACGGTTCACCCCGATTACTTTTTGATCGATCCCGGCATCG
GCCGTTTTCTCTACCGCCTGGCACGCCGCGCCGCAGGCAAGGCAGAAGCCAGATGGTTGTTCAAGACGAT
CTACGAACGCAGTGGCAGCGCCGGAGAGTTCAAGAAGTTCTGTTTCACCGTGCGCAAGCTGATCGGGTCA
AATGACCTGCCGGAGTACGATTTGAAGGAGGAGGCGGGGCAGGCTGGCCCGATCCTAGTCATGCGCTACC
GCAACCTGATCGAGGGCGAAGCATCCGCCGGTTCCTAATGTACGGAGCAGATGCTAGGGCAAATTGCCCT
AGCAGGGGAAAAAGGTCGAAAAGGTCTCTTTCCTGTGGATAGCACGTACATTGGGAACCCAAAGCCGTAC
ATTGGGAACCGGAACCCGTACATTGGGAACCCAAAGCCGTACATTGGGAACCGGTCACACATGTAAGTGA
CTGATATAAAAGAGAAAAAAGGCGATTTTTCCGCCTAAAACTCTTTAAAACTTATTAAAACTCTTAAAAC
CCGCCTGGCCTGTGCATAACTGTCTGGCCAGCGCACAGCCGAAGAGCTGCAAAAAGCGCCTACCCTTCGG
TCGCTGCGCTCCCTACGCCCCGCCGCTTCGCGTCGGCCTATCGCGGCCGCTGGCCGCTCAAAAATGGCTG
GCCTACGGCCAGGCAATCTACCAGGGCGCGGACAAGCCGCGCCGTCGCCACTCGACCGCCGGCGCCCACA
TCAAGGCACCCTGCCTCGCGCGTTTCGGTGATGACGGTGAAAACCTCTGACACATGCAGCTCCCGGAGAC
GGTCACAGCTTGTCTGTAAGCGGATGCCGGGAGCAGACAAGCCCGTCAGGGCGCGTCAGCGGGTGTTGGC
GGGTGTCGGGGCGCAGCCATGACCCAGTCACGTAGCGATAGCGGAGTGTATACTGGCTTAACTATGCGGC
ATCAGAGCAGATTGTACTGAGAGTGCACCATATGCGGTGTGAAATACCGCACAGATGCGTAAGGAGAAAA
TACCGCATCAGGCGCTCTTCCGCTTCCTCGCTCACTGACTCGCTGCGCTCGGTCGTTCGGCTGCGGCGAG
CGGTATCAGCTCACTCAAAGGCGGTAATACGGTTATCCACAGAATCAGGGGATAACGCAGGAAAGAACAT
GTGAGCAAAAGGCCAGCAAAAGGCCAGGAACCGTAAAAAGGCCGCGTTGCTGGCGTTTTTCCATAGGCTC
CGCCCCCCTGACGAGCATCACAAAAATCGACGCTCAAGTCAGAGGTGGCGAAACCCGACAGGACTATAAA
GATACCAGGCGTTTCCCCCTGGAAGCTCCCTCGTGCGCTCTCCTGTTCCGACCCTGCCGCTTACCGGATA
CCTGTCCGCCTTTCTCCCTTCGGGAAGCGTGGCGCTTTCTCATAGCTCACGCTGTAGGTATCTCAGTTCG
GTGTAGGTCGTTCGCTCCAAGCTGGGCTGTGTGCACGAACCCCCCGTTCAGCCCGACCGCTGCGCCTTAT
CCGGTAACTATCGTCTTGAGTCCAACCCGGTAAGACACGACTTATCGCCACTGGCAGCAGCCACTGGTAA
CAGGATTAGCAGAGCGAGGTATGTAGGCGGTGCTACAGAGTTCTTGAAGTGGTGGCCTAACTACGGCTAC
ACTAGAAGGACAGTATTTGGTATCTGCGCTCTGCTGAAGCCAGTTACCTTCGGAAAAAGAGTTGGTAGCT
CTTGATCCGGCAAACAAACCACCGCTGGTAGCGGTGGTTTTTTTGTTTGCAAGCAGCAGATTACGCGCAG
AAAAAAAGGATCTCAAGAAGATCCTTTGATCTTTTCTACGGGGTCTGACGCTCAGTGGAACGAAAACTCA
CGTTAAGGGATTTTGGTCATGCATGATATATCTCCCAATTTGTGTAGGGCTTATTATGCACGCTTAAAAA
TAATAAAAGCAGACTTGACCTGATAGTTTGGCTGTGAGCAATTATGTGCTTAGTGCATCTAACGCTTGAG
TTAAGCCGCGCCGCGAAGCGGCGTCGGCTTGAACGAATTTCTAGCTAGACATTATTTGCCGACTACCTTG
GTGATCTCGCCTTTCACGTAGTGGACAAATTCTTCCAACTGATCTGCGCGCGAGGCCAAGCGATCTTCTT
CTTGTCCAAGATAAGCCTGTCTAGCTTCAAGTATGACGGGCTGATACTGGGCCGGCAGGCGCTCCATTGC
CCAGTCGGCAGCGACATCCTTCGGCGCGATTTTGCCGGTTACTGCGCTGTACCAAATGCGGGACAACGTA
AGCACTACATTTCGCTCATCGCCAGCCCAGTCGGGCGGCGAGTTCCATAGCGTTAAGGTTTCATTTAGCG
CCTCAAATAGATCCTGTTCAGGAACCGGATCAAAGAGTTCCTCCGCCGCTGGACCTACCAAGGCAACGCT
ATGTTCTCTTGCTTTTGTCAGCAAGATAGCCAGATCAATGTCGATCGTGGCTGGCTCGAAGATACCTGCA
AGAATGTCATTGCGCTGCCATTCTCCAAATTGCAGTTCGCGCTTAGCTGGATAACGCCACGGAATGATGT
CGTCGTGCACAACAATGGTGACTTCTACAGCGCGGAGAATCTCGCTCTCTCCAGGGGAAGCCGAAGTTTC
CAAAAGGTCGTTGATCAAAGCTCGCCGCGTTGTTTCATCAAGCCTTACGGTCACCGTAACCAGCAAATCA
ATATCACTGTGTGGCTTCAGGCCGCCATCCACTGCGGAGCCGTACAAATGTACGGCCAGCAACGTCGGTT
CGAGATGGCGCTCGATGACGCCAACTACCTCTGATAGTTGAGTCGATACTTCGGCGATCACCGCTTCCCC
CATGATGTTTAACTTTGTTTTAGGGCGACTGCCCTGCTGCGTAACATCGTTGCTGCTCCATAACATCAAA
CATCGACCCACGGCGTAACGCGCTTGCTGCTTGGATGCCCGAGGCATAGACTGTACCCCAAAAAAACAGT
CATAACAAGCCATGAAAACCGCCACTGCGCCGTTACCACCGCTGCGTTCGGTCAAGGTTCTGGACCAGTT
GCGTGAGCGCATACGCTACTTGCATTACAGCTTACGAACCGAACAGGCTTATGTCCACTGGGTTCGTGCC
CGAATTGATCACAGGCAGCAACGCTCTGTCATCGTTACAATCAACATGCTACCCTCCGCGAGATCATCCG
TGTTTCAAACCCGGCAGCTTAGTTGCCGTTCTTCCGAATAGCATCGGTAACATGAGCAAAGTCTGCCGCC
TTACAACGGCTCTCCCGCTGACGCCGTCCCGGACTGATGGGCTGCCTGTATCGAGTGGTGATTTTGTGCC
GAGCTGCCGGTCGGGGAGCTGTTGGCTGGCTGGTGGCAGGATATATTGTGGTGTAAACAAATTGACGCTT
AGACAACTTAATAACACATTGCGGACGTTTTTAATGTACTGAATTAACGCCGAATTGCTCTAGCATTCGC
CATTCAGGCTGCGCAACTGTTGGGAAGGGCGATCGGTGCGGGCCTCTTCGCTATTACGCCAGCTGGCGAA
AGGGGGATGTGCTGCAAGGCGATTAAGTTGGGTAACGCCAGGGTTTTCCCAGTCACGACGTTGTAAAACG
ACGGCCAGTGCCAAGCTAATTCGCTTCAAGACGTGCTCAAATCACTATTTCCACACCCCTATATTTCTAT
TGCACTCCCTTTTAACTGTTTTTTATTACAAAAATGCCCTGGAAAATGCACTCCCTTTTTGTGTTTGTTT
TTTTGTGAAACGATGTTGTCAGGTAATTTATTTGTCAGTCTACTATGGTGGCCCATTATATTAATAGCAA
CTGTCGGTCCAATAGACGACGTCGATTTTCTGCATTTGTTTAACCACGTGGATTTTATGACATTTTATAT
TAGTTAATTTGTAAAACCTACCCAATTAAAGACCTCATATGTTCTAAAGACTAATACTTAATGATAACAA
TTTTCTTTTAGTGAAGAAAGGGATAATTAGTAAATATGGAACAAGGGCAGAAGATTTATTAAAGCCGCGT
AAGAGACAACAAGTAGGTACGTGGAGTGTCTTAGGTGACTTACCCACATAACATAAAGTGACATTAACAA
ACATAGCTAATGCTCCTATTTGAATAGTGCATATCAGCATACCTTATTACATATAGATAGGAGCAAACTC
TAGCTAGATTGTTGAGCAGATCTCGGTGACGGGCAGGACCGGACGGGGCGGTACCGGCAGGCTGAAGTCC
AGCTGCCAGAAACCCACGTCATGCCAGTTCCCGTGCTTGAAGCCGGCCGCCCGCAGCATGCCGCGGGGGG
CATATCCGAGCGCCTCGTGCATGCGCACGCTCGGGTCGTTGGGCAGCCCGATGACAGCGACCACGCTCTT
GAAGCCCTGTGCCTCCAGGGACTTCAGCAGGTGGGTGTAGAGCGTGGAGCCCAGTCCCGTCCGCTGGTGG
CGGGGGGAGACGTACACGGTCGACTCGGCCGTCCAGTCGTAGGCGTTGCGTGCCTTCCAGGGGCCCGCGT
AGGCGATGCCGGCGACCTCGCCGTCCACCTCGGCGACGAGCCAGGGATAGCGCTCCCGCAGACGGACGAG
GTCGTCCGTCCACTCCTGCGGTTCCTGCGGCTCGGTACGGAAGTTGACCGTGCTTGTCTCGATGTAGTGG
TTGACGATGGTGCAGACCGCCGGCATGTCCGCCTCGGTGGCACGGCGGATGTCGGCCGGGCGTCGTTCTG
GGCTCATGGTAGATCCCCAATTCTCGAGCCTAGAGTCGAGATCTGGATTGAGAGTGAATATGAGACTCTA
ATTGGATACCGAGGGGAATTTATGGAACGTCAGTGGAGCATTTTTGACAAGAAATATTTGCTAGCTGATA
GTGACCTTAGGCGACTTTTGAACGCGCAATAATGGTTTCTGACGTATGTGCTTAGCTCATTAAACTCCAG
AAACCCGCGGCTGAGTGGCTCCTTCAACGTTGCGGTTCTGTCAGTTCCAAACGTAAAACGGCTTGTCCCG
CGTCATCGGCGGGGGTCATAACGTGACTCCCTTAATTCTCCGCTCATGATCTTGATCCCCTGCGCCATCA
GATCCTTGGCGGCAAGAAAGCCATCCAGTTTACTTTGCAGGGCTTCCCAACCTTACCAGAGGGCGCCCCA
GCTGGCAATTCCGGTTCGCTTGCTGTCCATAAAACCGCCCAGTCTAGCTATCGCCATGTAAGCCCACTGC
AAGCTACCTGCTTTCTCTTTGCGCTTGCGTTTTCCCTTGTCCAGATAGCCCAGTAGCTGACATTCATCCG
GGGTCAGCACCGTTTCTGCGGACTGGCTTTCTACGTGTTCCGCTTCCTTTAGCAGCCCTTGCGCCCTGAG
TGCTTGCGGCAGCGTGAAGCTTGCATGCCTGCAGGTCGACTCTAGAGGATCCCCGGGTACCGAGCTCGAA
TTCGTAATCATGTCATAGCTGTTTCCTGTGTGAAATTGTTATCCGCTCACAATTCCACACAACATACGAG
CCGGAAGCATAAAGTGTAAAGCCTGGGGTGCCTAATGAGTGAGCTAACTCACATTAATTGCGTTGCGCTC
ACTGCCCGCTTTCCAGTCGGGAAACCTGTCGTGCCAGCTGCATTAATGAATCGGCCAACGCGCGGGGAGA
GGCGGTTTGCGTATTGGAGCTTGAGCTTGGATCAGATTGTCGTTTCCCGCCTTCAGTTTAAACTATCAGT
GTTTGACAGGATATATTGGCGG
